>Addgene plasmid #86442 | ABCA1 promoter luciferase reporter (Full-length) | addgene full sequence | sequence record 171199 | Addgene NGS Result
AGCCGGTTCTCAGGGCGCTTTGCTCCTTGTTTTTTCCCCGGTTCTGTTTTCTCCCCTTCTCCGGAAGGCT
TGTCAAGGGGTAGGAGAAAGAGACGCAAACACAAAAGTGGAAAACAGGTAAGAGGCTCTCCAGTGACTTA
CTTGGGCGTTATTGTTTTGTTTCGAGGCCAAGGAGGCTTCGGGAAGTGAGATCTGGCCTCGGCGGCCAAG
CTTGGCAATCCGGTACTGTTGGTAAAGCCACCATGGAAGATGCCAAAAACATTAAGAAGGGCCCAGCGCC
ATTCTACCCACTCGAAGACGGGACCGCCGGCGAGCAGCTGCACAAAGCCATGAAGCGCTACGCCCTGGTG
CCCGGCACCATCGCCTTTACCGACGCACATATCGAGGTGGACATTACCTACGCCGAGTACTTCGAGATGA
GCGTTCGGCTGGCAGAAGCTATGAAGCGCTATGGGCTGAATACAAACCATCGGATCGTGGTGTGCAGCGA
GAATAGCTTGCAGTTCTTCATGCCCGTGTTGGGTGCCCTGTTCATCGGTGTGGCTGTGGCCCCAGCTAAC
GACATCTACAACGAGCGCGAGCTGCTGAACAGCATGGGCATCAGCCAGCCCACCGTCGTATTCGTGAGCA
AGAAAGGGCTGCAAAAGATCCTCAACGTGCAAAAGAAGCTACCGATCATACAAAAGATCATCATCATGGA
TAGCAAGACCGACTACCAGGGCTTCCAAAGCATGTACACCTTCGTGACTTCCCATTTGCCACCCGGCTTC
AACGAGTACGACTTCGTGCCCGAGAGCTTCGACCGGGACAAAACCATCGCCCTGATCATGAACAGTAGTG
GCAGTACCGGATTGCCCAAGGGCGTAGCCCTACCGCACCGCACCGCTTGTGTCCGATTCAGTCATGCCCG
CGACCCCATCTTCGGCAACCAGATCATCCCCGACACCGCTATCCTCAGCGTGGTGCCATTTCACCACGGC
TTCGGCATGTTCACCACGCTGGGCTACTTGATCTGCGGCTTTCGGGTCGTGCTCATGTACCGCTTCGAGG
AGGAGCTATTCTTGCGCAGCTTGCAAGACTATAAGATTCAATCTGCCCTGCTGGTGCCCACACTATTTAG
CTTCTTCGCTAAGAGCACTCTCATCGACAAGTACGACCTAAGCAACTTGCACGAGATCGCCAGCGGCGGG
GCGCCGCTCAGCAAGGAGGTAGGTGAGGCCGTGGCCAAACGCTTCCACCTACCAGGCATCCGCCAGGGCT
ACGGCCTGACAGAAACAACCAGCGCCATTCTGATCACCCCCGAAGGGGACGACAAGCCTGGCGCAGTAGG
CAAGGTGGTGCCCTTCTTCGAGGCTAAGGTGGTGGACTTGGACACCGGTAAGACACTGGGTGTGAACCAG
CGCGGCGAGCTGTGCGTCCGTGGCCCCATGATCATGAGCGGCTACGTTAACAACCCCGAGGCTACAAACG
CTCTCATCGACAAGGACGGCTGGCTGCACAGCGGCGACATCGCCTACTGGGACGAGGACGAGCACTTCTT
CATCGTGGACCGGCTGAAGAGCCTGATCAAATACAAGGGCTACCAGGTAGCCCCAGCCGAACTGGAGAGC
ATCCTGCTGCAACACCCCAACATCTTCGACGCCGGGGTCGCCGGCCTGCCCGACGACGATGCCGGCGAGC
TGCCCGCCGCAGTCGTCGTGCTGGAACACGGTAAAACCATGACCGAGAAGGAGATCGTGGACTATGTGGC
CAGCCAGGTTACAACCGCCAAGAAGCTGCGCGGTGGTGTTGTGTTCGTGGACGAGGTGCCTAAAGGACTG
ACCGGCAAGTTGGACGCCCGCAAGATCCGCGAGATTCTCATTAAGGCCAAGAAGGGCGGCAAGATCGCCG
TGTAATAATTCTAGAGTCGGGGCGGCCGGCCGCTTCGAGCAGACATGATAAGATACATTGATGAGTTTGG
ACAAACCACAACTAGAATGCAGTGAAAAAAATGCTTTATTTGTGAAATTTGTGATGCTATTGCTTTATTT
GTAACCATTATAAGCTGCAATAAACAAGTTAACAACAACAATTGCATTCATTTTATGTTTCAGGTTCAGG
GGGAGGTGTGGGAGGTTTTTTAAAGCAAGTAAAACCTCTACAAATGTGGTAAAATCGATAAGGATCCGTC
GACCGATGCCCTTGAGAGCCTTCAACCCAGTCAGCTCCTTCCGGTGGGCGCGGGGCATGACTATCGTCGC
CGCACTTATGACTGTCTTCTTTATCATGCAACTCGTAGGACAGGTGCCGGCAGCGCTCTTCCGCTTCCTC
GCTCACTGACTCGCTGCGCTCGGTCGTTCGGCTGCGGCGAGCGGTATCAGCTCACTCAAAGGCGGTAATA
CGGTTATCCACAGAATCAGGGGATAACGCAGGAAAGAACATGTGAGCAAAAGGCCAGCAAAAGGCCAGGA
ACCGTAAAAAGGCCGCGTTGCTGGCGTTTTTCCATAGGCTCCGCCCCCCTGACGAGCATCACAAAAATCG
ACGCTCAAGTCAGAGGTGGCGAAACCCGACAGGACTATAAAGATACCAGGCGTTTCCCCCTGGAAGCTCC
CTCGTGCGCTCTCCTGTTCCGACCCTGCCGCTTACCGGATACCTGTCCGCCTTTCTCCCTTCGGGAAGCG
TGGCGCTTTCTCATAGCTCACGCTGTAGGTATCTCAGTTCGGTGTAGGTCGTTCGCTCCAAGCTGGGCTG
TGTGCACGAACCCCCCGTTCAGCCCGACCGCTGCGCCTTATCCGGTAACTATCGTCTTGAGTCCAACCCG
GTAAGACACGACTTATCGCCACTGGCAGCAGCCACTGGTAACAGGATTAGCAGAGCGAGGTATGTAGGCG
GTGCTACAGAGTTCTTGAAGTGGTGGCCTAACTACGGCTACACTAGAAGAACAGTATTTGGTATCTGCGC
TCTGCTGAAGCCAGTTACCTTCGGAAAAAGAGTTGGTAGCTCTTGATCCGGCAAACAAACCACCGCTGGT
AGCGGTGGTTTTTTTGTTTGCAAGCAGCAGATTACGCGCAGAAAAAAAGGATCTCAAGAAGATCCTTTGA
TCTTTTCTACGGGGTCTGACGCTCAGTGGAACGAAAACTCACGTTAAGGGATTTTGGTCATGAGATTATC
AAAAAGGATCTTCACCTAGATCCTTTTAAATTAAAAATGAAGTTTTAAATCAATCTAAAGTATATATGAG
TAAACTTGGTCTGACAGCGGCCGCAAATGCTAAACCACTGCAGTGGTTACCAGTGCTTGATCAGTGAGGC
ACCGATCTCAGCGATCTGCCTATTTCGTTCGTCCATAGTGGCCTGACTCCCCGTCGTGTAGATCACTACG
ATTCGTGAGGGCTTACCATCAGGCCCCAGCGCAGCAATGATGCCGCGAGAGCCGCGTTCACCGGCCCCCG
ATTTGTCAGCAATGAACCAGCCAGCAGGGAGGGCCGAGCGAAGAAGTGGTCCTGCTACTTTGTCCGCCTC
CATCCAGTCTATGAGCTGCTGTCGTGATGCTAGAGTAAGAAGTTCGCCAGTGAGTAGTTTCCGAAGAGTT
GTGGCCATTGCTACTGGCATCGTGGTATCACGCTCGTCGTTCGGTATGGCTTCGTTCAACTCTGGTTCCC
AGCGGTCAAGCCGGGTCACATGATCACCCATATTATGAAGAAATGCAGTCAGCTCCTTAGGGCCTCCGAT
CGTTGTCAGAAGTAAGTTGGCCGCGGTGTTGTCGCTCATGGTAATGGCAGCACTACACAATTCTCTTACC
GTCATGCCATCCGTAAGATGCTTTTCCGTGACCGGCGAGTACTCAACCAAGTCGTTTTGTGAGTAGTGTA
TACGGCGACCAAGCTGCTCTTGCCCGGCGTCTATACGGGACAACACCGCGCCACATAGCAGTACTTTGAA
AGTGCTCATCATCGGGAATCGTTCTTCGGGGCGGAAAGACTCAAGGATCTTGCCGCTATTGAGATCCAGT
TCGATATAGCCCACTCTTGCACCCAGTTGATCTTCAGCATCTTTTACTTTCACCAGCGTTTCGGGGTGTG
CAAAAACAGGCAAGCAAAATGCCGCAAAGAAGGGAATGAGTGCGACACGAAAATGTTGGATGCTCATACT
CGTCCTTTTTCAATATTATTGAAGCATTTATCAGGGTTACTAGTACGTCTCTCAAGGATAAGTAAGTAAT
ATTAAGGTACGGGAGGTATTGGACAGGCCGCAATAAAATATCTTTATTTTCATTACATCTGTGTGTTGGT
TTTTTGTGTGAATCGATAGTACTAACATACGCTCTCCATCAAAACAAAACGAAACAAAACAAACTAGCAA
AATAGGCTGTCCCCAGTGCAAGTGCAGGTGCCAGAACATTTCTCTGGCCTAACTGGCCGGTACCATGTTC
CTCTCGGGTCCTCTGAGGGACCTGGGGAGCTCAGGCTGGGAATCTCCAAGGCAGTAGGTCGCCTATCAAA
AATCAAAGTCCAGGTTTGTGGGGGGAAAACAAAAGCAGCCCATTACCCAGAGGACTGTCCGCCTTCCCCT
CACCCCAGCCTAGGCCTTTGAAAGGAAACAAAAGACAAGACAAAATGATTGGCGTCCTGAGGGAGATTCA
GCCTAGAGCTCTCTCTCCCCCAATCCCTCCCTCCGGCTGAGGAAACTAACAAAGGAAAAAAAAATTGCGG
AAAGCAGGATTTAGAGGAAGCAAATTCCACTGGTGCCCTTGGCTGCCGGGAACGTGGACTAGAGAGTCTG
CGGCGCAGCCCCGAGCCCAGCGCTTCCCGCGCGTCTTAGGCCGGCGGGCCCGGGCGGGGGAAGGGGACGC
AGACCGCGGACCCTAAGACACCTGCTGTACCCTCCACCCCCACCCCACCCACCTCCCCCCAACTCCCTAG
ATGTGTCGTGGGCGGCTGAACGTCGCCCGTTTAAGGGGCGGGCCCCGGCTCCACGTGCTTTCTGCTGAGT
GACTGAACTACATAAACAGAGGCCGGGAACGGGGCGGGGAGGAGGGAGAGCACAGGCTTTGACCGATAGT
AACCTCTGCGCTCGGTGCAGCCGAATCTATAAAAGGAACTAGTCCCGGCAAAAACCCCGTAATTGCGAGC
GAGAGTGAGTGGGGCCGGGACCCGCAGAGCCGAGCCGACCCTTCTCTCCCGGGCTGCGGCAGGGCAGGGC
GGGGAGCTCCGCGCACCAACAG
Features (pLannotate 1.2.2; 9 found; start..end, strand, type, name):
    243..1895    +  CDS            luciferase: firefly luciferase synthetic luc2 version of the luciferase gene
   1939..2060    -  polyA_signal   SV40 poly(A) signal: SV40 polyadenylation signal
   2083..2151    -  CDS            large T antigen (fragment): large T antigen from SV40 (simian virus 40)
   2167..2299    +  CDS            TcR (fragment): tetracycline efflux protein; tet; confers resistance to tetracycline
   2479..3067    -  rep_origin     ori: high-copy-number ColE1/pMB1/pBR322/pUC origin of replication
   3267..4127    -  CDS            AmpR: β-lactamase confers resistance to ampicillin, carbenicillin, and related antibiotics
   4128..4169    -  promoter       AmpR promoter (fragment): bla
   4232..4280    +  polyA_signal   poly(A) signal: synthetic polyadenylation signal
   4294..4385    +  misc_feature   pause site: RNA polymerase II transcriptional pause signal from the human α2 globin gene
