[The description below was written by a language model from this plasmid's Addgene catalogue record and pLannotate feature annotations shown in this document.]
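Description:
ABCA1 promoter luciferase reporter (Full-length) is a promoter-activity reporter plasmid built on the pGL4.10 backbone, a promoterless firefly luciferase vector intended for transfection into mammalian cells. The insert is the human ABCA1 promoter region, cloned between KpnI and BglII sites that were both preserved, which places it directly upstream of the synthetic luc2 version of the firefly luciferase coding sequence. Luciferase expression therefore depends on the transcriptional activity of the ABCA1 promoter fragment. The automated feature table does not annotate the promoter itself. It most likely lies in the unannotated stretch between the upstream pause site and the start of luc2 in the circular 5,202 nt sequence, but the record does not give its exact boundaries or length.

Downstream of luc2, an SV40 polyadenylation signal terminates the reporter transcript. The short large T antigen fragment annotated next to it is probably part of that SV40-derived region rather than a functional gene. Upstream of the cloning region, a synthetic poly(A) signal and an RNA polymerase II transcriptional pause site from the human α2 globin gene limit read-through from the plasmid backbone, reducing background luciferase signal. The plasmid is propagated in E. coli through a high-copy ColE1/pUC-type origin and selected with ampicillin via the β-lactamase gene. A small tetracycline-resistance fragment is also annotated, but it is only a remnant and provides no selection.

"Full-length" in the name suggests that it serves as a reference for shorter promoter variants. The associated work examined thyroid transcription factor 1, cholesterol metabolism and statin sensitivity, so this reporter fits measuring how such factors affect ABCA1 promoter activity.
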