Addgene plasmid #86442: ABCA1 promoter luciferase reporter (Full-length)
Purpose: Human ABCA1 promoter luciferase reporter (Full-length)
Depositing lab: David Mu. Depositing organization: Eastern Virginia Medical School. Publication: Thyroid transcription factor 1 enhances cellular statin sensitivity via perturbing cholesterol metabolism. Lai SC, Phelps CA, Short AM, Dutta SM, Mu D. Oncogene. 2018 Mar 19. pii: 10.1038/s41388-018-0174-7. doi: 10.1038/s41388-018-0174-7. PubMed 29551766.
Backbone
  Vector backbone: pGL4.10
  Vector type: Luciferase
Growth in bacteria
  Bacterial resistance: Ampicillin, 100 μg/mL
  Growth temperature: 37°C
  Growth strain: DH5alpha
  Copy number: Unknown
Gene/Insert
  Gene/Insert name: ABCA1 promoter
  Species: H. sapiens (human)
  Entrez Gene: ABCA1 (a.k.a. ABC-1, ABC1, CERP, HDLCQTL13, HDLDT1, HPALP1, TGD)
  Cloning method: Restriction Enzyme; 5′ cloning site Kpn-I (not destroyed); 3′ cloning site Bgl-II (not destroyed)
  Sequencing primers: 5′ CTAGCAAAATAGGCTGTCCC; 3′ GACGATAGTCATGCCCCGCG
Terms and licenses: Academic/Nonprofit Terms; Industry Terms: Not Available to Industry
How to cite: ABCA1 promoter luciferase reporter (Full-length) was a gift from David Mu (Addgene plasmid # 86442 ; http://n2t.net/addgene:86442 ; RRID:Addgene_86442)
