>Addgene plasmid #86442 | ABCA1 promoter luciferase reporter (Full-length) | depositor partial sequence | sequence record 168538 | Insert
GGTACCATGTTCCTCTCGGGTCCTCTGAGGGACCTGGGGAGCTCAGGCTGGGAATCTCCAAGGCAGTAGG
TCGCCTATCAAAAATCAAAGTCCAGGTTTGTGGGGGGAAAACAAAAGCAGCCCATTACCCAGAGGACTGT
CCGCCTTCCCCTCACCCCAGCCTAGGCCTTTGAAAGGAAACAAAAGACAAGACAAAATGATTGGCGTCCT
GAGGGAGATTCAGCCTAGAGCTCTCTCTCCCCCAATCCCTCCCTCCGGCTGAGGAAACTAACAAAGGAAA
AAAAAATTGCGGAAAGCAGGATTTAGAGGAAGCAAATTCCACTGGTGCCCTTGGCTGCCGGGAACGTGGA
CTAGAGAGTCTGCGGCGCAGCCCCGAGCCCAGCGCTTCCCGCGCGTCTTAGGCCGGCGGGCCCGGGCGGG
GGAAGGGGACGCAGACCGCGGACCCTAAGACACCTGCTGTACCCTCCACCCCCACCCCACCCACCTCCCC
CCAACTCCCTAGATGTGTCGTGGGCGGCTGAACGTCGCCCGTTTAAGGGGCGGGCCCCGGCTCCACGTGC
TTTCTGCTGAGTGACTGAACTACATAAACAGAGGCCGGGAACGGGGCGGGGAGGAGGGAGAGCACAGGCT
TTGACCGATAGTAACCTCTGCGCTCGGTGCAGCCGAATCTATAAAAGGAACTAGTCCCGGCAAAAACCCC
GTAATTGCGAGCGAGAGTGAGTGGGGCCGGGACCCGCAGAGCCGAGCCGACCCTTCTCTCCCGGGCTGCG
GCAGGGCAGGGCGGGGAGCTCCGCGCACCAACAGAGCCGGTTCTCAGGGCGCTTTGCTCCTTGTTTTTTC
CCCGGTTCTGTTTTCTCCCCTTCTCCGGAAGGCTTGTCAAGGGGTAGGAGAAAGAGACGCAAACACAAAA
GTGGAAAACAGGTAAGAGGCTCTCCAGTGACTTACTTGGGCGTTATTGTTTTGTTTCGAGGCCAAGGAGG
CTTCGGGAAGTGAGATCT
